Addgene plasmid #25457: pCIS-krPAM2
Depositing lab: Richard Mains. Depositing organization: Johns Hopkins University and School of Medicine. Publication: Expression of individual forms of peptidylglycine alpha-amidating monooxygenase in AtT-20 cells: endoproteolytic processing and routing to secretory granules. Milgram SL, Johnson RC, Mains RE. J Cell Biol. 1992 May . 117(4):717-28. 10.1083/jcb.117.4.717 PubMed 1577852.
Backbone
  Vector backbone: pCIS
  Vector type: Mammalian Expression
Growth in bacteria
  Bacterial resistance: Ampicillin, 100 μg/mL
  Growth temperature: 37°C
  Growth strain: DH5alpha
  Copy number: Unknown
Gene/Insert
  Gene/Insert name: PAM2 (alt names: Peptidylglycine alpha-amidating monooxygenase; PAM)
  Species: R. norvegicus (rat)
  Insert size (bp): 2100
  Mutation: Exon A deleted (exon A extends from nt 1475 to nt 1789 and corresponds to aa393-497).
  Entrez Gene: Pam (a.k.a. PHM)
  Cloning method: Restriction Enzyme; 5′ cloning site EcoRV (unknown if destroyed); 3′ cloning site NotI (unknown if destroyed)
  Sequencing primers: 5′ CMV-F; 3′ N/A
Terms and licenses: Academic/Nonprofit Terms; Industry Terms: Not Available to Industry
How to cite: pCIS-krPAM2 was a gift from Richard Mains (Addgene plasmid # 25457 ; http://n2t.net/addgene:25457 ; RRID:Addgene_25457)
