[The description below was written by a language model from this plasmid's Addgene catalogue record.]
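Description:
pCIS-krPAM2 is a mammalian expression plasmid built on the pCIS backbone and carrying a rat (Rattus norvegicus) cDNA for the PAM2 form of peptidylglycine alpha-amidating monooxygenase (Pam). It is propagated in standard E. coli cloning strains under ampicillin selection. The record lists its copy number as unknown and does not describe the origin of replication or any marker for selection in mammalian cells. The promoter is also not stated explicitly, although the use of a CMV forward primer for sequencing into the 5′ end of the insert suggests that expression is driven by a CMV promoter upstream of the cloning site.

The insert is recorded as about 2.1 kb and was cloned by restriction digestion between an EcoRV site at the 5′ end and a NotI site at the 3′ end; whether these sites survived cloning is not known. PAM2 differs from the longer form of the enzyme in lacking exon A, a segment spanning nucleotides 1475 to 1789 that encodes amino acids 393 to 497. No epitope tags, reporters or fusion partners are listed.

PAM is the enzyme that produces the C-terminal amide found on many bioactive peptides. The associated publication used constructs of this type to express individual PAM forms in AtT-20 neuroendocrine cells and to compare their endoproteolytic processing and routing to secretory granules. This plasmid therefore suits studies of how the absence of the exon A region affects PAM cleavage, trafficking and sorting in the regulated secretory pathway. No feature table accompanies the record, so further vector elements cannot be described.
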