>Addgene plasmid #25457 | pCIS-krPAM2 | addgene partial sequence | sequence record 31171 | 25457 with rPAM-Fwd (CCAAAACAGGGAGAGGAAGA)
AGACTGGACTGGCCTGGAGTGTACTTGTTACCAGGCCAGGTTTCTGGGGTGGCCCTGGATTCTAAGAATA
ACCTAGTGATTTTCCACAGAGGTGACCATGTTTGGGATGGAAACTCTTTTGACAGCAAGTTTGTTTACCA
GCAAAGAGGTCTTGGGCCAATTGAAGAAGACACCATCCTGGTCATTGACCCAAATAATGCTGAAATCCTC
CAGTCCAGTGGCAAGAACCTGTTTTATTTACCACACGGCTTGAGCATAGATACAGATGGAAATTATTGGG
TCACAGATGTGGCTCTCCACCAGGTGTTCAAATTGGACCCGCATAGCAAAGAAGGCCCTCTCTTAATTCT
GGGAAGGAGCATGCAACCTGGGAGTGACCAAAATCATTTCTGCCAGCCCACCGATGTGGCTGTGGAGCCC
AGTACTGGAGCTGTCTTCGTGTCAGACGGTTACTGTAACAGTCGGATTGTGCAGTTTTCACCAAGCGGAA
AGTTCGTCACCCAGTGGGGAGAAGAGTCCTCTGGAAGCAGTCCTAGGCCAGGCCAGTTCAGTGTTCCTCA
CAGTTTGGCCCTTGTGCCTCATTTGGACCAGTTGTGTGTGGCAGACAGGGAAAATGGCCGAATCCAATGC
TTCAAAACTGACACCAAAGAATTTGTGAGAGAGATTAAGCACGCATCATTTGGAAGGAATGTCTTTGCCA
TTTCATATATACCA
