>Addgene plasmid #25457 | pCIS-krPAM2 | addgene partial sequence | sequence record 31172 | 25457 with CMV-F
AGCAGAGCTCGTTTAGTGAACCGTCAGATCGCCTGGAGACGCCATCCACGCTGTTTTGACCTCCATAGAA
GACACCGGGACCGATCCAGCCTCCGCGGCCGGGAACGGTGCATTGGAACGCGGATTCCCCGTGCCAAGAG
TGACGTAAGTACCGCCTATAGAGTCTATAGGCCCACCCCCTTGGCTTCTTATGCGACGGATCCCGTAATA
AGCTTGAGGTGTGGCAGGCTTGAGATCTGGCCATACACTTGAGTGACAATGACATCCACTTTGCCTTTCT
CTCCACAGGTGTCCACTCCCAGGTCCAACTGCAGCTCGGTTCTATCGATAAGCTTGCCGCCACCATGGCC
GGACGCGCCCGCAGCGGTCTGCTACTGCTGCTGCTGGGGCTGCTCGCCCTGCAGAGCAGCTGCCTGGCCT
TCAGAAGCCCACTTTCTGTCTTTAAGAGGTTTAAAGAAACTACCAGATCATTTTCCAATGAATGCCTTGG
TACCATTGGACCAGTCACCCCTCTTGATGCATCAGATTTTGCGCTGGATATTCGCATGCCTGGGGTTACA
CCTAAAGAGTCTGACACATACTTCTGCATGTCCATGCGTCTGCCTGTGGATGAGGAAGCCTTCGTGATTG
ACTTCAAGCCTCGTGCCAGCATGGATACTGTCCACCATATGCTGCTGTTTGGATGCAATATGCCCTCGTC
CACTGGAAGTTACTGGTTTTGTGATGAAGGAACCTGTACAGATAAAGCCAATATTCTATATGCCTGGGCA
AGGAATGCTCCCCCCACCCGGCTCCCGAAAGGTGTTGGATTCAGAGTTGGAGGAGAAACTGGAAGCAAAT
ACTTCGTCCTTCAAGTTCACTATGGCGATATCAGTGCTTTTCGAGATAATCACAAAGACTGCTCTGGCGT
GTCCGTACATCTCACACGTGT
